Addgene plasmid #57965: mOrange2-Keratin-17
Purpose: Note- This plasmid contains Keratin 18. Localization: Cytokeratin, Excitation: 549, Emission: 565
Depositing lab: Michael Davidson. Depositing organization: Florida State University, Tallahassee. Publication: Improving the photostability of bright monomeric orange and red fluorescent proteins. Shaner NC, Lin MZ, McKeown MR, Steinbach PA, Hazelwood KL, Davidson MW, Tsien RY. Nat Methods. 2008 Jun;5(6):545-51. doi: 10.1038/nmeth.1209. Epub 2008 May 4. PubMed 18454154.
Backbone
  Vector backbone: mOrange2
  Backbone size w/o insert (bp): 4750
  Vector type: Mammalian Expression
  Selectable markers: Neomycin (select with G418)
Growth in bacteria
  Bacterial resistance: Kanamycin, 50 μg/mL
  Growth temperature: 37°C
  Growth strain: DH5alpha
  Copy number: High Copy
Gene/Insert
  Gene/Insert name: Keratin (alt name: NM_199187.1)
  Species: H. sapiens (human)
  Mutation: V282L
  Entrez Gene: KRT18 (a.k.a. CK-18, CYK18, K18)
  Promoter: CMV
  Tag / fusion protein: mOrange2
  Cloning method: Unknown
  Sequencing primers: 5′ CMV-F; 3′ SV40pA-R
Terms and licenses: Academic/Nonprofit Terms; Industry Terms: Not Available to Industry
Depositor comments: . Excitation = 549; Emission = 565
How to cite: mOrange2-Keratin-17 was a gift from Michael Davidson (Addgene plasmid # 57965 ; http://n2t.net/addgene:57965 ; RRID:Addgene_57965)
