[The description below was written by a language model from this plasmid's Addgene catalogue record and pLannotate feature annotations shown in this document.]
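Description:
mOrange2-Keratin-17 is a mammalian expression plasmid that, despite its name, carries human keratin 18 (KRT18) rather than keratin 17. The depositor's note says so explicitly, and the feature annotation of the full 5,985 nt sequence agrees, identifying the open reading frame as KRT18. The record lists a V282L substitution in the insert. The backbone is a Clontech-style N1-type fluorescent protein vector. It replicates at high copy in E. coli from a pUC/ColE1-type origin and also carries an f1 origin. A single NeoR/KanR (Tn5 aminoglycoside phosphotransferase) gene provides both selections. A bacterial promoter drives it for kanamycin resistance in E. coli, and the SV40 enhancer/early promoter drives it for G418 selection in mammalian cells, with the HSV TK polyadenylation signal terminating the transcript. The short large T antigen, ble and bGH poly(A) fragments in the annotation are most likely incidental backbone matches rather than functional parts.

The expression cassette uses the human CMV immediate early enhancer and promoter to drive the KRT18 coding sequence. This is followed by a short linker derived from the remaining multiple cloning site, then mOrange2, and the cassette ends with the SV40 polyadenylation signal. The fluorescent protein therefore sits at the C-terminus of the keratin. mOrange2 is a monomeric orange fluorescent protein derived from Discosoma, engineered for better photostability, with recorded excitation and emission maxima of 549 and 565 nm. The stated localization is cytokeratin, so the fusion is intended as a marker that incorporates into the keratin intermediate filament network, allowing fluorescence imaging of these filaments in transfected mammalian cells.
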