Features (pLannotate 1.2.2; 16 found; start..end, strand, type, name):
      1..304     +  enhancer       CMV enhancer: human cytomegalovirus immediate early enhancer
    305..508     +  promoter       CMV promoter: human cytomegalovirus (CMV) immediate early promoter
    540..1829    +  CDS            KRT18: K1C18_HUMAN - Also known as CYK18. Experimental evidence at protein level: Swiss-Prot protein existence level 1. Involved in the uptake of thrombin-antithrombin complexes by hepatic cells (By similarity). When phosphorylated, plays a role in filament reorganization. Involved in the delivery of mutated CFTR to the plasma membrane. Together with KRT8, is involved in interleukin-6 (IL-6)-mediated barrier protection. From Homo sapiens (Human).
   1829..1867    +  misc_feature   MCS (fragment): multiple cloning site
   1881..2588    +  CDS            mOrange2: mOrange2 is a basic (constitutively fluorescent) orange fluorescent protein published in 2008, derived from Discosoma sp.. It has high acid sensitivity.
   2607..2690    +  CDS            large T antigen (fragment): large T antigen from SV40 (simian virus 40)
   2713..2834    +  polyA_signal   SV40 poly(A) signal: SV40 polyadenylation signal
   2868..3296    -  rep_origin     f1 ori (sequence partly withheld): f1 bacteriophage origin of replication; arrow indicates direction of (+) strand synthesis
   3323..3427    +  promoter       AmpR promoter: bla
   3429..3786    +  promoter       SV40 promoter: SV40 enhancer and early promoter
   3821..4615    +  CDS            NeoR/KanR: aminoglycoside phosphotransferase from Tn5; aph(3')-II (or nptII); confers resistance to neomycin, kanamycin, and G418 (Geneticin®)
   4636..4788    +  CDS            ble (fragment): BLE_KLEPN - Experimental evidence at protein level: Swiss-Prot protein existence level 1. Binding protein with a strong affinity to the bleomycin family of antibiotics. Binds to CL990; an antimitotic-antibiotic compound. From Klebsiella pneumoniae.
   4847..4894    +  polyA_signal   HSV TK poly(A) signal: herpes simplex virus thymidine kinase polyadenylation signal (Cole and Stacy, 1985)
   4985..5001    -  polyA_signal   bGH poly(A) signal (fragment): bovine growth hormone polyadenylation signal
   5223..5811    +  rep_origin     ori: high-copy-number ColE1/pMB1/pBR322/pUC origin of replication
   5926..5985    +  enhancer       CMV enhancer (fragment): human cytomegalovirus immediate early enhancer
>Addgene plasmid #57965 | mOrange2-Keratin-17 | addgene full sequence | sequence record 412563 | Addgene NGS Result
CGTTACATAACTTACGGTAAATGGCCCGCCTGGCTGACCGCCCAACGACCCCCGCCCATTGACGTCAATA
ATGACGTATGTTCCCATAGTAACGCCAATAGGGACTTTCCATTGACGTCAATGGGTGGAGTATTTACGGT
AAACTGCCCACTTGGCAGTACATCAAGTGTATCATATGCCAAGTACGCCCCCTATTGACGTCAATGACGG
TAAATGGCCCGCCTGGCATTATGCCCAGTACATGACCTTATGGGACTTTCCTACTTGGCAGTACATCTAC
GTATTAGTCATCGCTATTACCATGGTGATGCGGTTTTGGCAGTACATCAATGGGCGTGGATAGCGGTTTG
ACTCACGGGGATTTCCAAGTCTCCACCCCATTGACGTCAATGGGAGTTTGTTTTGGCACCAAAATCAACG
GGACTTTCCAAAATGTCGTAACAACTCCGCCCCATTGACGCAAATGGGCGGTAGGCGTGTACGGTGGGAG
GTCTATATAAGCAGAGCTGGTTTAGTGAACCGTCAGATCCGCTAGCACCATGAGCTTCACCACTCGCTCC
ACCTTCTCCACCAACTACCGGTCCCTGGGCTCTGTCCAGGCGCCCAGCTACGGCGCCCGGCCGGTCAGCA
GCGCGGCCAGCGTCTATGCAGGCGCTGGGGGCTCTGGTTCCCGGATCTCCGTGTCCCGCTCCACCAGCTT
CAGGGGCGGCATGGGGTCCGGGGGCCTGGCCACCGGGATAGCCGGGGGTCTGGCAGGAATGGGAGGCATC
CAGAACGAGAAGGAGACCATGCAAAGCCTGAACGACCGCCTGGCCTCTTACCTGGACAGAGTGAGGAGCC
TGGAGACCGAGAACCGGAGGCTGGAGAGCAAAATCCGGGAGCACTTGGAGAAGAAGGGACCCCAGGTCAG
AGACTGGAGCCATTACTTCAAGATCATCGAGGACCTGAGGGCTCAGATCTTCGCAAATACTGTGGACAAT
GCCCGCATCGTTCTGCAGATTGACAATGCCCGTCTTGCTGCTGATGACTTTAGAGTCAAGTATGAGACAG
AGCTGGCCATGCGCCAGTCTGTGGAGAACGACATCCATGGGCTCCGCAAGGTCATTGATGACACCAATAT
CACACGACTGCAGCTGGAGACAGAGATCGAGGCTCTCAAGGAGGAGCTGCTCTTCATGAAGAAGAACCAC
GAAGAGGAAGTAAAAGGCCTACAAGCCCAGATTGCCAGCTCTGGGTTGACCGTGGAGGTAGATGCCCCCA
AATCTCAGGACCTCGCCAAGATCATGGCAGACATCCGGGCCCAATATGACGAGCTGGCTCGGAAGAACCG
AGAGGAGCTAGACAAGTACTGGTCTCAGCAGATTGAGGAGAGCACCACAGTGCTCACCACACAGTCTGCT
GAGGTTGGAGCTGCTGAGACGACGCTCACAGAGCTGAGACGTACAGTCCAGTCCTTGGAGATCGACCTGG
ACTCCATGAGAAATCTGAAGGCCAGCTTGGAGAACAGCCTGAGGGAGGTGGAGGCCCGCTACGCCCTACA
GATGGAGCAGCTCAACGGGATCCTGCTGCACCTTGAGTCAGAGCTGGCACAGACCCGGGCAGAGGGACAG
CGCCAGGCCCAGGAGTATGAGGCCCTGCTGAACATCAAGGTCAAGCTGGAGGCTGAGATCGCCACCTACC
GCCGCCTGCTGGAAGATGGCGAGGACTTTAATCTTGGTGATGCCTTGGACAGCAGCAACTCCATGCAAAC
CATCCAAAAGACCACCACCCGCCGGATAGTGGATGGCAAAGTGGTGTCTGAGACCAATGACACCAAAGTT
CTGAGGCATCGAATTCTGCAGTCGACGGTACCGCGGGCCCGGGATCCACCGGTCGCCACCATGGTGAGCA
AGGGCGAGGAGAATAACATGGCCATCATCAAGGAGTTCATGCGCTTCAAGGTGCGCATGGAGGGCTCCGT
GAACGGCCACGAGTTCGAGATCGAGGGCGAGGGCGAGGGCCGCCCCTACGAGGGCTTTCAGACCGCTAAG
CTGAAGGTGACCAAGGGTGGCCCCCTGCCCTTCGCCTGGGACATCCTGTCCCCTCATTTCACCTACGGCT
CCAAGGCCTACGTGAAGCACCCCGCCGACATCCCCGACTACTTCAAGCTGTCCTTCCCCGAGGGCTTCAA
GTGGGAGCGCGTGATGAACTACGAGGACGGCGGCGTGGTGACCGTGACCCAGGACTCCTCCCTGCAGGAC
GGCGAGTTCATCTACAAGGTGAAGCTGCGCGGCACCAACTTCCCCTCCGACGGCCCCGTGATGCAGAAGA
AGACCATGGGCTGGGAGGCCTCCTCCGAGCGGATGTACCCCGAGGACGGTGCCCTGAAGGGCAAGATCAA
GATGAGGCTGAAGCTGAAGGACGGCGGCCACTACACCTCCGAGGTCAAGACCACCTACAAGGCCAAGAAG
CCCGTGCAGCTGCCCGGCGCCTACATCGTCGACATCAAGTTGGACATCACCTCCCACAACGAGGACTACA
CCATCGTGGAACAGTACGAACGCGCCGAGGGCCGCCACTCCACCGGCGGCATGGACGAGCTGTACAAGTA
AGCGGCCGCGACTCTAGATCATAATCAGCCATACCACATTTGTAGAGGTTTTACTTGCTTTAAAAAACCT
CCCACACCTCCCCCTGAACCTGAAACATAAAATGAATGCAATTGTTGTTGTTAACTTGTTTATTGCAGCT
TATAATGGTTACAAATAAAGCAATAGCATCACAAATTTCACAAATAAAGCATTTTTTTCACTGCATTCTA
GTTGTGGTTTGTCCAAACTCATCAATGTATCTTAAGGCGTAAATTGTAAGCGTTAATATTTTGTTAAAAT
TCGCGTTAAATTTTTGTTAAATCAGCTCATTTTTTAACCAATAGGCCGAAATCGGCAAAATCCCTTATAA
ATCAAAAGAATAGACCGAGATAGGGT
[37 nt withheld, positions 2967-3003]
AAAGAACGTGGACTCCAACGTCAAAGG
[49 nt withheld, positions 3031-3079]
T
[91 nt withheld, positions 3081-3171]
G
[124 nt withheld, positions 3173-3296]
CAGGTGGCACTTTTCGGGGAAATGTGCGCGGAACCCCTATTTGTTTATTTTTCTAAATACATTCAAATAT
GTATCCGCTCATGAGACAATAACCCTGATAAATGCTTCAATAATATTGAAAAAGGAAGAGTCCTGAGGCG
GAAAGAACCAGCTGTGGAATGTGTGTCAGTTAGGGTGTGGAAAGTCCCCAGGCTCCCCAGCAGGCAGAAG
TATGCAAAGCATGCATCTCAATTAGTCAGCAACCAGGTGTGGAAAGTCCCCAGGCTCCCCAGCAGGCAGA
AGTATGCAAAGCATGCATCTCAATTAGTCAGCAACCATAGTCCCGCCCCTAACTCCGCCCATCCCGCCCC
TAACTCCGCCCAGTTCCGCCCATTCTCCGCCCCATGGCTGACTAATTTTTTTTATTTATGCAGAGGCCGA
GGCCGCCTCGGCCTCTGAGCTATTCCAGAAGTAGTGAGGAGGCTTTTTTGGAGGCCTAGGCTTTTGCAAA
GATCGATCAAGAGACAGGATGAGGATCGTTTCGCATGATTGAACAAGATGGATTGCACGCAGGTTCTCCG
GCCGCTTGGGTGGAGAGGCTATTCGGCTATGACTGGGCACAACAGACAATCGGCTGCTCTGATGCCGCCG
TGTTCCGGCTGTCAGCGCAGGGGCGCCCGGTTCTTTTTGTCAAGACCGACCTGTCCGGTGCCCTGAATGA
ACTGCAAGACGAGGCAGCGCGGCTATCGTGGCTGGCCACGACGGGCGTTCCTTGCGCAGCTGTGCTCGAC
GTTGTCACTGAAGCGGGAAGGGACTGGCTGCTATTGGGCGAAGTGCCGGGGCAGGATCTCCTGTCATCTC
ACCTTGCTCCTGCCGAGAAAGTATCCATCATGGCTGATGCAATGCGGCGGCTGCATACGCTTGATCCGGC
TACCTGCCCATTCGACCACCAAGCGAAACATCGCATCGAGCGAGCACGTACTCGGATGGAAGCCGGTCTT
GTCGATCAGGATGATCTGGACGAAGAGCATCAGGGGCTCGCGCCAGCCGAACTGTTCGCCAGGCTCAAGG
CGAGCATGCCCGACGGCGAGGATCTCGTCGTGACCCATGGCGATGCCTGCTTGCCGAATATCATGGTGGA
AAATGGCCGCTTTTCTGGATTCATCGACTGTGGCCGGCTGGGTGTGGCGGACCGCTATCAGGACATAGCG
TTGGCTACCCGTGATATTGCTGAAGAGCTTGGCGGCGAATGGGCTGACCGCTTCCTCGTGCTTTACGGTA
TCGCCGCTCCCGATTCGCAGCGCATCGCCTTCTATCGCCTTCTTGACGAGTTCTTCTGAGCGGGACTCTG
GGGTTCGAAATGACCGACCAAGCGACGCCCAACCTGCCATCACGAGATTTCGATTCCACCGCCGCCTTCT
ATGAAAGGTTGGGCTTCGGAATCGTTTTCCGGGACGCCGGCTGGATGATCCTCCAGCGCGGGGATCTCAT
GCTGGAGTTCTTCGCCCACCCTAGGGGGAGGCTAACTGAAACACGGAAGGAGACAATACCGGAAGGAACC
CGCGCTATGACGGCAATAAAAAGACAGAATAAAACGCACGGTGTTGGGTCGTTTGTTCATAAACGCGGGG
TTCGGTCCCAGGGCTGGCACTCTGTCGATACCCCACCGAGACCCCATTGGGGCCAATACGCCCGCGTTTC
TTCCTTTTCCCCACCCCACCCCCCAAGTTCGGGTGAAGGCCCAGGGCTCGCAGCCAACGTCGGGGCGGCA
GGCCCTGCCATAGCCTCAGGTTACTCATATATACTTTAGATTGATTTAAAACTTCATTTTTAATTTAAAA
GGATCTAGGTGAAGATCCTTTTTGATAATCTCATGACCAAAATCCCTTAACGTGAGTTTTCGTTCCACTG
AGCGTCAGACCCCGTAGAAAAGATCAAAGGATCTTCTTGAGATCCTTTTTTTCTGCGCGTAATCTGCTGC
TTGCAAACAAAAAAACCACCGCTACCAGCGGTGGTTTGTTTGCCGGATCAAGAGCTACCAACTCTTTTTC
CGAAGGTAACTGGCTTCAGCAGAGCGCAGATACCAAATACTGTTCTTCTAGTGTAGCCGTAGTTAGGCCA
CCACTTCAAGAACTCTGTAGCACCGCCTACATACCTCGCTCTGCTAATCCTGTTACCAGTGGCTGCTGCC
AGTGGCGATAAGTCGTGTCTTACCGGGTTGGACTCAAGACGATAGTTACCGGATAAGGCGCAGCGGTCGG
GCTGAACGGGGGGTTCGTGCACACAGCCCAGCTTGGAGCGAACGACCTACACCGAACTGAGATACCTACA
GCGTGAGCTATGAGAAAGCGCCACGCTTCCCGAAGGGAGAAAGGCGGACAGGTATCCGGTAAGCGGCAGG
GTCGGAACAGGAGAGCGCACGAGGGAGCTTCCAGGGGGAAACGCCTGGTATCTTTATAGTCCTGTCGGGT
TTCGCCACCTCTGACTTGAGCGTCGATTTTTGTGATGCTCGTCAGGGGGGCGGAGCCTATGGAAAAACGC
CAGCAACGCGGCCTTTTTACGGTTCCTGGCCTTTTGCTGGCCTTTTGCTCACATGTTCTTTCCTGCGTTA
TCCCCTGATTCTGTGGATAACCGTATTACCGCCATGCATTAGTTATTAATAGTAATCAATTACGGGGTCA
TTAGTTCATAGCCCATATATGGAGTTCCG
